>Addgene plasmid #92025 | p5lysAsfGFP | addgene full sequence | sequence record 181442 | Addgene NGS Result
ATGAGCAAAGGAGAAGAACTTTTCACTGGAGTTGTCCCAATTCTTGTTGAATTAGATGGTGATGTTAATG
GGCACAAATTTTCTGTCCGTGGAGAGGGTGAAGGTGATGCTACAAACGGAAAACTCACCCTTAAATTTAT
TTGCACTACTGGAAAACTACCTGTTCCGTGGCCAACACTTGTCACTACTCTGACCTATGGTGTTCAATGC
TTTTCCCGTTATCCGGATCACATGAAACGGCATGACTTTTTCAAGAGTGCCATGCCCGAAGGTTATGTAC
AGGAACGCACTATATCTTTCAAAGATGACGGGACCTACAAGACGCGTGCTGAAGTCAAGTTTGAAGGTGA
TACCCTTGTTAATCGTATCGAGTTAAAGGGTATTGATTTTAAAGAAGATGGAAACATTCTTGGACACAAA
CTTGAGTACAACTTTAACTCACACAATGTATACATCACGGCAGACAAACAAAAGAATGGAATCAAAGCTA
ACTTCAAAATTCGCCACAACGTTGAAGATGGTTCCGTTCAACTAGCAGACCATTATCAACAAAATACTCC
AATTGGCGATGGCCCTGTCCTTTTACCAGACAACCATTACCTGTCGACACAATCTGTCCTTTCGAAAGAT
CCCAACGAAAAGCGTGACCACATGGTCCTTCTTGAGTTTGTAACTGCTGCTGGGATTACACATGGCATGG
ATGAGCTCTACAAATAAGGTACCTCTAGAGTCGACCTGCAGGCATGCAAGCTTGGCTGTTTTGGCGGATG
AGAGAAGATTTTCAGCCTGATACAGATTAAATCAGAACGCAGAAGCGGTCTGATAAAACAGAATTTGCCT
GGCGGCAGTAGCGCGGTGGTCCCACCTGACCCCATGCCGAACTCAGAAGTGAAACGCCGTAGCGCCGATG
GTAGTGTGGGGTCTCCCCATGCGAGAGTAGGGAACTGCCAGGCATCAAATAAAACGAAAGGCTCAGTCGA
AAGACTGGGCCTTTCGTTTTATCTGTTGTTTGTCGGTGAACGCTCTCCTGAGTAGGACAAATCCGCCGGG
AGCGGATTTGAACGTTGCGAAGCAACGGCCCGGAGGGTGGCGGGCAGGACGCCCGCCATAAACTGCCAGG
CATCAAATTAAGCAGAAGGCCATCCTGACGGATGGCCTTTTTGCGTTTCTACAAACTCTTTTGTTTATTT
TTCTAAATACATTCAAATATGTATCCGCTCATGAGACAATAACCCTGATAAATGCTTCAATAATATTGAA
AAAGGAAGAGTATGAGTATTCAACATTTCCGTGTCGCCCTTATTCCCTTTTTTGCGGCATTTTGCCTTCC
TGTTTTTGCTCACCCAGAAACGCTGGTGAAAGTAAAAGATGCTGAAGATCAGTTGGGTGCACGAGTGGGT
TACATCGAACTGGATCTCAACAGCGGTAAGATCCTTGAGAGTTTTCGCCCCGAAGAACGTTTTCCAATGA
TGAGCACTTTTAAAGTTCTGCTATGTGGCGCGGTATTATCCCGTGTTGACGCCGGGCAAGAGCAACTCGG
TCGCCGCATACACTATTCTCAGAATGACTTGGTTGAGTACTCACCAGTCACAGAAAAGCATCTTACGGAT
GGCATGACAGTAAGAGAATTATGCAGTGCTGCCATAACCATGAGTGATAACACTGCGGCCAACTTACTTC
TGACAACGATCGGAGGACCGAAGGAGCTAACCGCTTTTTTGCACAACATGGGGGATCATGTAACTCGCCT
TGATCGTTGGGAACCGGAGCTGAATGAAGCCATACCAAACGACGAGCGTGACACCACGATGCCTGTAGCA
ATGGCAACAACGTTGCGCAAACTATTAACTGGCGAACTACTTACTCTAGCTTCCCGGCAACAATTAATAG
ACTGGATGGAGGCGGATAAAGTTGCAGGACCACTTCTGCGCTCGGCCCTTCCGGCTGGCTGGTTTATTGC
TGATAAATCTGGAGCCGGTGAGCGTGGGTCTCGCGGTATCATTGCAGCACTGGGGCCAGATGGTAAGCCC
TCCCGTATCGTAGTTATCTACACGACGGGGAGTCAGGCAACTATGGATGAACGAAATAGACAGATCGCTG
AGATAGGTGCCTCACTGATTAAGCATTGGTAACTGTCAGACCAAGTTTACTCATATATACTTTAGATTGA
TTTAAAACTTCATTTTTAATTTAAAAGGATCTAGGTGAAGATCCTTTTTGATAATCTCATGACCAAAATC
CCTTAACGTGAGTTTTCGTTCCACTGAGCGTCAGACCCCGTAGAAAAGATCAAAGGATCTTCTTGAGATC
CTTTTTTTCTGCGCGTAATCTGCTGCTTGCAAACAAAAAAACCACCGCTACCAGCGGTGGTTTGTTTGCC
GGATCAAGAGCTACCAACTCTTTTTCCGAAGGTAACTGGCTTCAGCAGAGCGCAGATACCAAATACTGTC
CTTCTAGTGTAGCCGTAGTTAGGCCACCACTTCAAGAACTCTGTAGCACCGCCTACATACCTCGCTCTGC
TAATCCTGTTACCAGTGGCTGCTGCCAGTGGCGATAAGTCGTGTCTTACCGGGTTGGACTCAAGACGATA
GTTACCGGATAAGGCGCAGCGGTCGGGCTGAACGGGGGGTTCGTGCACACAGCCCAGCTTGGAGCGAACG
ACCTACACCGAACTGAGATACCTACAGCGTGAGCTATGAGAAAGCGCCACGCTTCCCGAAGGGAGAAAGG
CGGACAGGTATCCGGTAAGCGGCAGGGTCGGAACAGGAGAGCGCACGAGGGAGCTTCCAGGGGGAAACGC
CTGGTATCTTTATAGTCCTGTCGGGTTTCGCCACCTCTGACTTGAGCGTCGATTTTTGTGATGCTCGTCA
GGGGGGCGGAGCCTATGGAAAAACGCCAGCAACGCGGCCTTTTTACGGTTCCTGGCCTTTTGCTGGCCTT
TTGCTCACATGTTCTTTCCTGCGTTATCCCCTGATTCTGTGGATAACCGTATTACCGCCTTTGAGTGAGC
TGATACCGCTCGCCGCAGCCGAACGACCGAGCGCAGCGAGTCAGTGAGCGAGGAAGCGGAAGAGCGCCTG
ATGCGGTATTTTCTCCTTACGCATCTGTGCGGTATTTCACACCGCATATGGTGCACTCTCAGTACAATCT
GCTCTGATGCCGCATAGTTAAGCCAGTATACACTCCGCTATCGCTACGTGACTGGGTCATGGCTGCGCCC
CGACACCCGCCAACACCCGCTGACGCGCCCTGACGGGCTTGTCTGCTCCCGGCATCCGCTTACAGACAAG
CTGTGACCGTCTCCGGGAGCTGCATGTGTCAGAGGTTTTCACCGTCATCACCGAAACGCGCGAGGCAGCA
GATCAATTCGCGCGCGAAGGCGAAGCGGCATGCATTTACGTTGCGAATTGATCTGGTTTGACAGCTTATC
ATCGACTGCACGGTGCACCAATGCTTCTGGCGTCAGGCAGCCATCGGAAGCTGTGGTATGGCTGTGCAGG
TCGTAAATCACTGCATAATTCGTGTCGCTCAAGGCGCACTCCCGTTCTGGATAATGTTTTTTGCGCCGAC
ATCATAACGGTTCTGGCAAATATTCTGAAATGAGCTGTTGACAGCTAGCTCAGTCCTAGGTACTGTGCTA
GCTCTTTTTATGATGTGGCGTAATCTCGAATTCAAAAGATCTATCGATCGAGGATCCAGGAGGTACAATC
A
Features (pLannotate 1.2.2; 13 found; start..end, strand, type, name):
      1..714     +  CDS            Superfolder GFP: Superfolder GFP is a basic (constitutively fluorescent) green fluorescent protein published in 2005, derived from Aequorea victoria. It is reported to be a very rapidly-maturing weak dimer.
    722..753     +  misc_feature   MCS (fragment): pUC18/19 multiple cloning site
    837..952     +  ncRNA          5S rRNA: Accession: RF00001 - 5S ribosomal RNA
    956..1042    +  terminator     rrnB T1 terminator: Escherichia coli rrnB; transcription terminator T1 from the E. coli rrnB gene
   1134..1161    +  terminator     rrnB T2 terminator: transcription terminator T2 from the E. coli rrnB gene
   1180..1271    +  promoter       AmpR promoter: bla
   1272..2132    +  CDS            AmpR: β-lactamase; bla; confers resistance to ampicillin, carbenicillin, and related antibiotics
   2303..2891    +  rep_origin     ori: high-copy-number ColE1/pMB1/pBR322/pUC origin of replication
   3077..3217    -  misc_feature   bom: basis of mobility region from pBR322
   3319..3359    -  CDS            rop (fragment): Rop protein, which maintains plasmids at low copy number; rop
   3418..3435    +  promoter       tet promoter (fragment): E. coli promoter for tetracycline efflux protein gene
   3431..3532    -  CDS            yciV (fragment): RNAAM_ECOLI - Also known as trpH From Escherichia coli (strain K12).
   3608..3632    +  promoter       J23119(SpeI) promoter (fragment): bacterial promoter (Registry of Standard Biological Parts BBa J23119) modified to end with an SpeI site
