[The description below was written by a language model from this plasmid's Addgene catalogue record and pLannotate feature annotations shown in this document.]
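Description:
p5lysAsfGFP is a small (about 3.7 kb) bacterial reporter plasmid built on a ColE1-type backbone and designed to read out the activity of a transcription activator-like effector (TALE) in E. coli. It replicates from a high-copy ColE1/pMB1-family origin and is selected with ampicillin through a β-lactamase (AmpR) gene driven by its native bla promoter. The annotation also picks up pBR322-derived remnants, namely the bom mobilisation region, a short fragment of rop, and a fragment of the tet promoter. Because rop is present only as a fragment, it would not be expected to restrain copy number, which fits the high-copy listing.

The payload is a roughly 717 bp superfolder GFP coding sequence, a rapidly maturing green fluorescent protein derived from Aequorea victoria GFP. It is followed by a piece of the pUC multiple cloning site and the E. coli rrnB region (5S rRNA sequence plus the T1 and T2 terminators), which ends transcription and insulates the reporter from the downstream resistance gene. According to the catalogue entry, the promoter driving sfGFP carries a binding site for a TALE that targets a lysA sequence. The feature table does not annotate this site explicitly. Upstream of the reporter it detects only a partial match to the synthetic constitutive J23119 promoter and a short yciV (trpH) fragment, so the exact promoter architecture cannot be stated from the record.

The associated work describes a TALE induction system mediated by proteolysis. In that setting, fluorescence from this plasmid presumably reports whether the lysA-directed TALE occupies the promoter and whether its removal restores expression, although the record does not spell out this mechanism.
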