Addgene plasmid #92025: p5lysAsfGFP
Purpose: sfGFP reporter plasmid with lysA TALE binding site in its promoter
Depositing lab: Brian Pfleger. Depositing organization: University of Wisconsin, Madison. Publication: A transcription activator-like effector (TALE) induction system mediated by proteolysis. Copeland MF, Politz MC, Johnson CB, Markley AL, Pfleger BF. Nat Chem Biol. 2016 Apr;12(4):254-60. doi: 10.1038/nchembio.2021. Epub 2016 Feb 8. PubMed 26854666.
Backbone
  Vector backbone: ColE1
  Total vector size (bp): 3712
  Vector type: TALEN
Growth in bacteria
  Bacterial resistance: Ampicillin, 100 μg/mL
  Growth temperature: 37°C
  Growth strain: DH5alpha
  Copy number: High Copy
Gene/Insert
  Gene/Insert name: sfGFP
  Insert size (bp): 717
Terms and licenses: Academic/Nonprofit Terms; Industry Terms: Not Available to Industry
How to cite: p5lysAsfGFP was a gift from Brian Pfleger (Addgene plasmid # 92025 ; http://n2t.net/addgene:92025 ; RRID:Addgene_92025)
